Addgene plasmid #106032: Opto-GPR75
Purpose: Expression of a chimeric G-protein coupled receptor (Rhodopsin-GPR75; Opto-GPR75; C10)
Depositing lab: Harald Janovjak. Depositing organization: Institute of Science and Technology Austria (I.S.T. Austria). Publication: Optical functionalization of human Class A orphan G-protein-coupled receptors. Morri M, Sanchez-Romero I, Tichy AM, Kainrath S, Gerrard EJ, Hirschfeld PP, Schwarz J, Janovjak H. Nat Commun. 2018 May 16;9(1):1950. doi: 10.1038/s41467-018-04342-1. PubMed 29769519.
Backbone
  Vector backbone: pcDNA3.1-
  Backbone manufacturer: Invitrogen
  Backbone size w/o insert (bp): 5427
  Vector type: Mammalian Expression
  Selectable markers: Neomycin (select with G418)
Growth in bacteria
  Bacterial resistance: Ampicillin, 100 μg/mL
  Growth temperature: 37°C
  Growth strain: DH5alpha
  Copy number: High Copy
Gene/Insert
  Gene/Insert name: Opto-GPR75
  Species: H. sapiens (human), B. taurus (bovine)
  Insert size (bp): 1749
  Mutation: Chimeric receptor protein
  Entrez Gene: GPR75 (a.k.a. GPRchr2, WI31133)
  Promoter: CMV
  Tag / fusion protein: VSV-G (N terminal on insert); Rhodopsin-1D4 (C terminal on insert)
  Cloning method: Restriction Enzyme; 5′ cloning site unknown (unknown if destroyed); 3′ cloning site unknown (unknown if destroyed)
  Sequencing primers: 5′ CMV_F (CGCAAATGGGCGGTAGGCGTG); 3′ pcDNA_R (CAACAGATGGCTGGCAAC)
Terms and licenses: Academic/Nonprofit Terms; Industry Terms: Not Available to Industry
Depositor comments: two step cloning; 5' and 3' sites cannot be used for (sub)cloning
How to cite: Opto-GPR75 was a gift from Harald Janovjak (Addgene plasmid # 106032 ; http://n2t.net/addgene:106032 ; RRID:Addgene_106032)
