[The description below was written by a language model from this plasmid's Addgene catalogue record and pLannotate feature annotations shown in this document.]
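Description:
Opto-GPR75 is a mammalian expression plasmid built on the pcDNA3.1(-) backbone that encodes a chimeric G-protein-coupled receptor combining bovine rhodopsin with the human orphan receptor GPR75. The full sequenced construct is about 7.2 kb, with an insert of roughly 1.75 kb. It is maintained in E. coli as a high-copy plasmid through a ColE1/pUC-type origin and selected with ampicillin via the β-lactamase gene. An f1 origin is also present. For mammalian cells, an SV40 early promoter drives a neomycin phosphotransferase gene followed by an SV40 polyadenylation signal, which permits G418 selection of stable transfectants.

The chimeric open reading frame sits downstream of the CMV immediate-early enhancer and promoter and is terminated by the bovine growth hormone polyadenylation signal. A T7 promoter lies between the CMV promoter and the insert. According to the record, the receptor carries an N-terminal VSV-G epitope and a C-terminal rhodopsin 1D4 epitope, both commonly used for antibody detection. The automated annotation recognises a short bovine rhodopsin N-terminal segment containing an N-linked glycosylation signal and a long stretch matching human GPR75, consistent with the chimeric design, but it does not delineate exactly which domains come from which parent protein, nor does it label the two tags. Small annotated fragments such as the truncated HIV-1 LTR, ble and lacI hits appear to be backbone remnants or incidental matches rather than functional parts.

The construct was made as part of work on the optical functionalisation of human Class A orphan GPCRs, and it is intended for expressing the rhodopsin-GPR75 chimera in cultured mammalian cells. The depositor notes that it was assembled in two cloning steps and that the flanking sites cannot be used for subcloning.
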