Features (pLannotate 1.2.2; 21 found; start..end, strand, type, name):
     74..453     +  enhancer       CMV enhancer: human cytomegalovirus immediate early enhancer
    454..657     +  promoter       CMV promoter: human cytomegalovirus (CMV) immediate early promoter
    653..686     +  LTR            5' LTR (truncated) (fragment): truncated 5' long terminal repeat (LTR) from HIV-1
    702..720     +  promoter       T7 promoter: promoter for bacteriophage T7 RNA polymerase
    878..916     +  CDS            opsin tag: segment of bovine rhodopsin containing a signal for N-linked glycosylation (Favaloro et al., 2008) The asparagine in the NKT tripeptide will be glycosylated if this sequence is exposed to the ER lumen.
    995..2488    +  CDS            GPR75 (fragment): GPR75_HUMAN - Experimental evidence at protein level: Swiss-Prot protein existence level 1. G protein-coupled receptor that is activated by the chemokine CCL5/RANTES. Probably coupled to heterotrimeric Gq proteins, it stimulates inositol trisphosphate production and calcium mobilization upon activation. Together with CCL5/RANTES, may play a role in neuron survival through activation of a downstream signaling pathway involving the PI3, Akt and MAP kinases. CCL5/RANTES may also regulate insulin secretion by pancreatic islet cells through activation of this receptor. From Homo sapiens (Human).
   2592..2703    +  polyA_signal   bGH poly(A) signal: bovine growth hormone polyadenylation signal
   2820..2841    +  promoter       SV40 promoter (fragment): SV40 enhancer and early promoter
   2862..3290    +  rep_origin     f1 ori (sequence partly withheld): f1 bacteriophage origin of replication; arrow indicates direction of (+) strand synthesis
   3304..3633    +  promoter       SV40 promoter: SV40 enhancer and early promoter
   3700..4491    +  CDS            neo: KKA2_KLEPN - Also known as kan, nptII. Experimental evidence at protein level: Swiss-Prot protein existence level 1. Resistance to kanamycin, neomycin, paromomycin, ribostamycin, butirosin and gentamicin B. From Klebsiella pneumoniae.
   4515..4673    +  CDS            ble (fragment): BLE_KLEPN - Experimental evidence at protein level: Swiss-Prot protein existence level 1. Binding protein with a strong affinity to the bleomycin family of antibiotics. Binds to CL990; an antimitotic-antibiotic compound. From Klebsiella pneumoniae.
   4668..4789    +  polyA_signal   SV40 poly(A) signal: SV40 polyadenylation signal
   4862..4878    -  protein_bind   lac operator: The lac repressor binds to the lac operator to inhibit transcription in E. coli. This inhibition can be relieved by adding lactose or isopropyl-β-D-thiogalactopyranoside (IPTG). lac repressor encoded by lacI
   4886..4916    -  promoter       lac promoter: promoter for the E. coli lac operon
   4931..4952    -  protein_bind   CAP binding site: CAP binding activates transcription in the presence of cAMP. E. coli catabolite activator protein
   4965..5057    -  CDS            lacI (fragment): lac repressor; lacI; The lac repressor binds to the lac operator to inhibit transcription in E. coli. This inhibition can be relieved by adding lactose or isopropyl-β-D-thiogalactopyranoside (IPTG).
   5240..5828    -  rep_origin     ori: high-copy-number ColE1/pMB1/pBR322/pUC origin of replication
   5999..6859    -  CDS            AmpR: β-lactamase; bla; confers resistance to ampicillin, carbenicillin, and related antibiotics
   6860..6964    -  promoter       AmpR promoter: bla
   7023..7075    -  misc_feature   bom (fragment): basis of mobility region from pBR322
>Addgene plasmid #106032 | Opto-GPR75 | addgene full sequence | sequence record 209649 | Addgene NGS Result
AATTGCATGAAGAATCTGCTTAGGGTTAGGCGTTTTGCGCTGCTTCGCGATGTACGGGCCAGATATACGC
GTTGACATTGATTATTGACTAGTTATTAATAGTAATCAATTACGGGGTCATTAGTTCATAGCCCATATAT
GGAGTTCCGCGTTACATAACTTACGGTAAATGGCCCGCCTGGCTGACCGCCCAACGACCCCCGCCCATTG
ACGTCAATAATGACGTATGTTCCCATAGTAACGCCAATAGGGACTTTCCATTGACGTCAATGGGTGGAGT
ATTTACGGTAAACTGCCCACTTGGCAGTACATCAAGTGTATCATATGCCAAGTACGCCCCCTATTGACGT
CAATGACGGTAAATGGCCCGCCTGGCATTATGCCCAGTACATGACCTTATGGGACTTTCCTACTTGGCAG
TACATCTACGTATTAGTCATCGCTATTACCATGGTGATGCGGTTTTGGCAGTACATCAATGGGCGTGGAT
AGCGGTTTGACTCACGGGGATTTCCAAGTCTCCACCCCATTGACGTCAATGGGAGTTTGTTTTGGCACCA
AAATCAACGGGACTTTCCAAAATGTCGTAACAACTCCGCCCCATTGACGCAAATGGGCGGTAGGCGTGTA
CGGTGGGAGGTCTATATAAGCAGAGCTCTCTGGCTAACTAGAGAACCCACTGCTTACTGGCTTATCGAAA
TTAATACGACTCACTATAGGGAGACACAAGCTGGCTAGCGTTTAAACGGGCCCTCTAGACTCGAGCACCA
TGAAAACGATCATCGCCCTGAGCTACATCTTCTGCCTGGTATTCGCCATGTACACCGATATAGAGATGAA
CAGGCTGGGAAAGGATAGCCTCATGAACGGGACCGAGGGCCCAAACTTCTACGTGCCTTTCTCCAACAAG
ACGGGCGTGGTGCGCAGCCCCTTCGAGGCCCCGCAGTACTACCTGGCGGAGCCATGGCAGTTCTCCATGC
TGGCCGCCTACATGTTCCTGCTGATCATGCTTGGCTTCCCCATCAACTTCCTCACGCTGTACGTCTTTTT
CGATCCAGCCTTCAGGAAATTCAGAACCAACCTCAACTACATCCTGCTCAACCTGGCCGTGGCCGACCTC
TTCATGGTGTTCGGGGGCTTCACCACCACCCTCTACACCTCTCTGCACGGGTACTTCGTCTTTGGGCCCA
CGGGCTGCAACCTGGAGGGCTTCTTTGCCACCTTGGGCGGTGAAATTGCACTGTGGTCCTTGGTGGTCCT
GGCCATCGAGCGGTACGTGGTGGTGTTGGGGAAACAGCCTAATCGCACGGCCTCCTTTCCCTGCGCCATC
ATGGGCGTCGCCTTCACCTGGGTCATGGCTCTGGCCTGTGCCGCGCCCCCCCTCGTCGGCTGGTCCAGGT
ACATCCCGGAGGGCATGCAGTGCTCGTGCGGGATTGACTACTACACGCCCCACGAGGAAACCAACAATGA
GTCGTTCGTCATCTACATGTTCGTGGTCCACTTCATCATCCCCCTGATTGTCATATTCTTCTGCTACGGA
ATGATTGCTCAGACCCTGCGGAAGAACGCTCAAGTCAGAAAGTGCCCCCCTGTAATCACAGTCGATGCTT
CCAGACCACAGCCTTTCATGGGGGTCCCTGTGCAGGGAGGTGGAGATCCCATCCAGTGTGCCATGCCGGC
TCTGTATAGGAACCAGAATTACAACAAACTGCAGCACGTTCAGACCCGTGGATATACCAAGAGTCCCAAC
CAACTGGTCACCCCTGCAGCAAGCCGACTCCAGCTCGTATCAGCCATCAACCTCTCCACTGCCAAGGATT
CCAAAGCCGTGCGCATGGTGATCATCATGGTCATCGCTTTCCTAATCTGCTGGCTGCCCTACGCTGGGGT
GGCGTTCTACATCTTCACCCATCAGGGCTCTGACTTTGGCCCCATCTTCATGACCATCCCGGCTTTCTTT
GCCAAGACTTCTGCCGTCTACAACCCCGTCATCTACATCATGATGAACAAGCAGTTCCGCAGGAAAGTGC
TCTGGTGCCTCCAATACATAGGCCTGGGTTTTTTCTGCTGCAAACAAAAGACTCGACTTCGAGCCATGGG
AAAAGGGAACCTCGAAGTCAACAGAAACAAATCCTCCCATCATGAAACAAACTCTGCCTACATGTTATCT
CCAAAGCCACAGAAGAAATTTGTGGACCAGGCTTGTGGCCCAAGTCATTCAAAAGAAAGTATGGTGAGTC
CCAAGATCTCTGCTGGACATCAACACTGTGGTCAGAGCAGCTCGACCCCCATCAACACTCGGATTGAACC
TTACTACAGCATCTATAACAGCAGCCCTTCCCAGGAGGAGAGCAGCCCATGTAACTTACAGCCAGTAAAC
TCTTTTGGATTTGCCAATTCATATATTGCCATGCATTATCACACCACTAATGACTTAGTGCAGGAATATG
ACAGCACTTCAGCCAAGCAGATTCCAGTCCCCTCCGTTACAGAAACCAGCCAAGTGGCGCCTGCCTAAGA
ATTCCACCACACTGGACTAGTGGATCCGAGCTCGGTACCAAGCTTAAGTTTAAACCGCTGATCAGCCTCG
ACTGTGCCTTCTAGTTGCCAGCCATCTGTTGTTTGCCCCTCCCCCGTGCCTTCCTTGACCCTGGAAGGTG
CCACTCCCACTGTCCTTTCCTAATAAAATGAGGAAATTGCATCGCATTGTCTGAGTAGGTGTCATTCTAT
TCTGGGGGGTGGGGTGGGGCAGGACAGCAAGGGGGAGGATTGGGAAGAGAATAGCAGGCATGCTGGGGAT
GCGGTGGGCTCTATGGCTTCTGAGGCGGAAAGAACCAGCTGGGGCTCTAGGGGGTATCCCC
[124 nt withheld, positions 2862-2985]
C
[91 nt withheld, positions 2987-3077]
A
[49 nt withheld, positions 3079-3127]
CCTTTGACGTTGGAGTCCACGTTCTTT
[37 nt withheld, positions 3155-3191]
ACCCTATCTCGGTCTATTCTTTTGATTTATAAGGGATTTTGCCGATTTCGGCCTATTGGTTAAAAAATGA
GCTGATTTAACAAAAATTTAACGCGAATTAATTCTGTGGAATGTGTGTCAGTTAGGGTGTGGAAAGTCCC
CAGGCTCCCCAGCAGGCAGAAGTATGCAAAGCATGCATCTCAATTAGTCAGCAACCAGGTGTGGAAAGTC
CCCAGGCTCCCCAGCAGGCAGAAGTATGCAAAGCATGCATCTCAATTAGTCAGCAACCATAGTCCCGCCC
CTAACTCCGCCCATCCCGCCCCTAACTCCGCCCAGTTCCGCCCATTCTCCGCCCCATGGCTGACTAATTT
TTTTTATTTATGCAGAGGCCGAGGCCGCCTCTGCCTCTGAGCTATTCCAGAAGTAGTGAGGAGGCTTTTT
TGGAGGCCTAGGCTTTTGCAAAAAGCTCCCGGGAGCTTGTATATCCATTTTCGGATCTGATCAAGAGACA
GGATGAGGATCGTTTCGCATGATTGAACAAGATGGATTGCACGCAGGTTCTCCGGCCGCTTGGGTGGAGA
GGCTATTCGGCTATGACTGGGCACAACAGACAATCGGCTGCTCTGATGCCGCCGTGTTCCGGCTGTCAGC
GCAGGGGCGCCCGGTTCTTTTTGTCAAGACCGACCTGTCCGGTGCCCTGAATGAACTGCAGGACGAGGCA
GCGCGGCTATCGTGGCTGGCCACGACGGGCGTTCCTTGCGCAGCTGTGCTCGACGTTGTCACTGAAGCGG
GAAGGGACTGGCTGCTATTGGGCGAAGTGCCGGGGCAGGATCTCCTGTCATCTCACCTTGCTCCTGCCGA
GAAAGTATCCATCATGGCTGATGCAATGCGGCGGCTGCATACGCTTGATCCGGCTACCTGCCCATTCGAC
CACCAAGCGAAACATCGCATCGAGCGAGCACGTACTCGGATGGAAGCCGGTCTTGTCGATCAGGATGATC
TGGACGAAGAACATCAGGGGCTCGCGCCAGCCGAACTGTTCGCCAGGCTCAAGGCGCGCATGCCCGACGG
CGAGGATCTCGTCGTGACCCATGGCGATGCCTGCTTGCCGAATATCATGGTGGAAAATGGCCGCTTTTCT
GGATTCATCGACTGTGGCCGGCTGGGTGTGGCGGACCGCTATCAGGACATAGCGTTGGCTACCCGTGATA
TTGCTGAAGAACTTGGCGGCGAATGGGCTGACCGCTTCCTCGTGCTTTACGGTATCGCCGCTCCCGATTC
GCAGCGCATCGCCTTCTATCGCCTTCTTGACGAGTTCTTCTGAGCGGGACTCTGGGGTTCGAAATGACCG
ACCAAGCGACGCCCAACCTGCCATCACGAGATTTCGATTCCACCGCCGCCTTCTATGAAAGGTTGGGCTT
CGGAATCGTTTTCCGGGACGCCGGCTGGATGATCCTCCAGCGCGGGGATCTCATGCTGGAGTTCTTCGCC
CACCCCAACTTGTTTATTGCAGCTTATAATGGTTACAAATAAAGCAATAGCATCACAAATTTCACAAATA
AAGCATTTTTTTCACTGCATTCTAGTTGTGGTTTGTCCAAACTCATCAATGTATCTTATCATGTCTGTAT
ACCGTCGACCTCTAGCTAGAGCTTGGCGTAATCATGGTCATAGCTGTTTCCTGTGTGAAATTGTTATCCG
CTCACAATTCCACACAACATACGAGCCGGAAGCATAAAGTGTAAAGCCTGGGGTGCCTAATGAGTGAGCT
AACTCACATTAATTGCGTTGCGCTCACTGCCCGCTTTCCAGTCGGGAAACCTGTCGTGCCAGCTGCATTA
ATGAATCGGCCAACGCGCGGGGAGAGGCGGTTTGCGTATTGGGCGCTCTTGCGCTTCCTCGCTCACTGAC
TCGCTGCGCTCGGTCGTTCGGCTGCGGCGAGCGGTATCAGCTCACTCAAAGGCGGTAATACGGTTATCCA
CAGAATCAGGGGATAACGCAGGAAAGAACATGTGAGCAAAAGGCCAGCAAAAGGCCAGGAACCGTAAAAA
GGCCGCGTTGCTGGCGTTTTTCCATAGGCTCCGCCCCCCTGACGAGCATCACAAAAATCGACGCTCAAGT
CAGAGGTGGCGAAACCCGACAGGACTATAAAGATACCAGGCGTTTCCCCCTGGAAGCTCCCTCGTGCGCT
CTCCTGTTCCGACCCTGCCGCTTACCGGATACCTGTCCGCCTTTCTCCCTTCGGGAAGCGTGGCGCTTTC
TCATAGCTCACGCTGTAGGTATCTCAGTTCGGTGTAGGTCGTTCGCTCCAAGCTGGGCTGTGTGCACGAA
CCCCCCGTTCAGCCCGACCGCTGCGCCTTATCCGGTAACTATCGTCTTGAGTCCAACCCGGTAAGACACG
ACTTATCGCCACTGGCAGCAGCCACTGGTAACAGGATTAGCAGAGCGAGGTATGTAGGCGGTGCTACAGA
GTTCTTGAAGTGGTGGCCTAACTACGGCTACACTAGAAGAACAGTATTTGGTATCTGCGCTCTGCTGAAG
CCAGTTACCTTCGGAAAAAGAGTTGGTAGCTCTTGATCCGGCAAACAAACCACCGCTGGTAGCGGTGGTT
TTTTTGTTTGCAAGCAGCAGATTACGCGCAGAAAAAAAGGATCTCAAGAAGATCCTTTGATCTTTTCTAC
GGGGTCTGACGCTCAGTGGAACGAAAACTCACGTTAAGGGATTTTGGTCATGAGATTATCAAAAAGGATC
TTCACCTAGATCCTTTTAAATTAAAAATGAAGTTTTAAATCAATCTAAAGTATATATGAGTAAACTTGGT
CTGACAGTTACCAATGCTTAATCAGTGAGGCACCTATCTCAGCGATCTGTCTATTTCGTTCATCCATAGT
TGCCTGACTCCCCGTCGTGTAGATAACTACGATACGGGAGGGCTTACCATCTGGCCCCAGTGCTGCAATG
ATACCGCGGGACCCACGCTCACCGGCTCCAGATTTATCAGCAATAAACCAGCCAGCCGGAAGGGCCGAGC
GCAGAAGTGGTCCTGCAACTTTATCCGCCTCCATCCAGTCTATTAATTGTTGCCGGGAAGCTAGAGTAAG
TAGTTCGCCAGTTAATAGTTTGCGCAACGTTGTTGCCATTGCTACAGGCATCGTGGTGTCACGCTCGTCG
TTTGGTATGGCTTCATTCAGCTCCGGTTCCCAACGATCAAGGCGAGTTACATGATCCCCCATGTTGTGCA
AAAAAGCGGTTAGCTCCTTCGGTCCTCCGATCGTTGTCAGAAGTAAGTTGGCCGCAGTGTTATCACTCAT
GGTTATGGCAGCACTGCATAATTCTCTTACTGTCATGCCATCCGTAAGATGCTTTTCTGTGACTGGTGAG
TACTCAACCAAGTCATTCTGAGAATAGTGTATGCGGCGACCGAGTTGCTCTTGCCCGGCGTCAATACGGG
ATAATACCGCGCCACATAGCAGAACTTTAAAAGTGCTCATCATTGGAAAACGTTCTTCGGGGCGAAAACT
CTCAAGGATCTTACCACTGTTGAGATCCAGTTCGATGTAACCCACTCGTGCACCCAACTGATCTTCAGCA
TCTTTTACTTTCACCAGCGTTTCTGGGTGAGCAAAAACAGGAAGGCAAAATGCCGCAAAAAAGGGAATAA
GGGCGACACGGAAATGTTGAATACTCATACTCTTCCTTTTTCAATATTATTGAAGCATTTATCAGGGTTA
TTGTCTCATGAGCGGATACATATTTGAATGTATTTAGAAAAATAAACAAATAGGGGTTCCGCGCACATTT
CCCCGAAAAGTGCCACCTGACGTCGACGGATCGGGAGATCTCCCGATCCCCTATGGTGCACTCTCAGTAC
AATCTGCTCTGATGCCGCATAGTTAAGCCAGTATCTGCTCCCTGCTTGTGTGTTGGAGGTCGCTGAGTAG
TGCGCGAGCAAAATTTAAGCTACAACAAGGCAAGGCTTGACCGAC
