>Addgene plasmid #106032 | Opto-GPR75 | depositor partial sequence | sequence record 200795 | Opto-GPR75
ATGAAAACGATCATCGCCCTGAGCTACATCTTCTGCCTGGTATTCGCCATGTACACCGATATAGAGATGA
ACAGGCTGGGAAAGGATAGCCTCATGAACGGGACCGAGGGCCCAAACTTCTACGTGCCTTTCTCCAACAA
GACGGGCGTGGTGCGCAGCCCCTTCGAGGCCCCGCAGTACTACCTGGCGGAGCCATGGCAGTTCTCCATG
CTGGCCGCCTACATGTTCCTGCTGATCATGCTTGGCTTCCCCATCAACTTCCTCACGCTGTACGTCTTTT
TCGATCCAGCCTTCAGGAAATTCAGAACCAACCTCAACTACATCCTGCTCAACCTGGCCGTGGCCGACCT
CTTCATGGTGTTCGGGGGCTTCACCACCACCCTCTACACCTCTCTGCACGGGTACTTCGTCTTTGGGCCC
ACGGGCTGCAACCTGGAGGGCTTCTTTGCCACCTTGGGCGGTGAAATTGCACTGTGGTCCTTGGTGGTCC
TGGCCATCGAGCGGTACGTGGTGGTGTTGGGGAAACAGCCTAATCGCACGGCCTCCTTTCCCTGCGCCAT
CATGGGCGTCGCCTTCACCTGGGTCATGGCTCTGGCCTGTGCCGCGCCCCCCCTCGTCGGCTGGTCCAGG
TACATCCCGGAGGGCATGCAGTGCTCGTGCGGGATTGACTACTACACGCCCCACGAGGAAACCAACAATG
AGTCGTTCGTCATCTACATGTTCGTGGTCCACTTCATCATCCCCCTGATTGTCATATTCTTCTGCTACGG
AATGATTGCTCAGACCCTGCGGAAGAACGCTCAAGTCAGAAAGTGCCCCCCTGTAATCACAGTCGATGCT
TCCAGACCACAGCCTTTCATGGGGGTCCCTGTGCAGGGAGGTGGAGATCCCATCCAGTGTGCCATGCCGG
CTCTGTATAGGAACCAGAATTACAACAAACTGCAGCACGTTCAGACCCGTGGATATACCAAGAGTCCCAA
CCAACTGGTCACCCCTGCAGCAAGCCGACTCCAGCTCGTATCAGCCATCAACCTCTCCACTGCCAAGGAT
TCCAAAGCCGTGCGCATGGTGATCATCATGGTCATCGCTTTCCTAATCTGCTGGCTGCCCTACGCTGGGG
TGGCGTTCTACATCTTCACCCATCAGGGCTCTGACTTTGGCCCCATCTTCATGACCATCCCGGCTTTCTT
TGCCAAGACTTCTGCCGTCTACAACCCCGTCATCTACATCATGATGAACAAGCAGTTCCGCAGGAAAGTG
CTCTGGTGCCTCCAATACATAGGCCTGGGTTTTTTCTGCTGCAAACAAAAGACTCGACTTCGAGCCATGG
GAAAAGGGAACCTCGAAGTCAACAGAAACAAATCCTCCCATCATGAAACAAACTCTGCCTACATGTTATC
TCCAAAGCCACAGAAGAAATTTGTGGACCAGGCTTGTGGCCCAAGTCATTCAAAAGAAAGTATGGTGAGT
CCCAAGATCTCTGCTGGACATCAACACTGTGGTCAGAGCAGCTCGACCCCCATCAACACTCGGATTGAAC
CTTACTACAGCATCTATAACAGCAGCCCTTCCCAGGAGGAGAGCAGCCCATGTAACTTACAGCCAGTAAA
CTCTTTTGGATTTGCCAATTCATATATTGCCATGCATTATCACACCACTAATGACTTAGTGCAGGAATAT
GACAGCACTTCAGCCAAGCAGATTCCAGTCCCCTCCGTTACAGAAACCAGCCAAGTGGCGCCTGCCTAA
